>Addgene plasmid #229308 | pXTK071 [Con-Pro_tetA-v2-Broad_PartType8] | addgene full sequence | sequence record 467920 | Addgene NGS Result
TTGAGATCCTTTTTTTCTGCGCGTAATCTGCTGCTTGCAAACAAAAAAACCACCGCTACCAGCGGTGGTT
TGTTTGCCGGATCAAGAGCTACCAACTCTTTTTCCGAAGGTAACTGGCTTCAGCAGAGCGCAGATACCAA
ATACTGTTCTTCTAGTGTAGCCGTAGTTAGGCCACCACTTCAAGAACTCTGTAGCACCGCCTACATACCT
CGCTCTGCTAATCCTGTTACCAGTGGCTGCTGCCAGTGGCGATAAGTCGTGTCTTACCGGGTTGGACTCA
AGACGATAGTTACCGGATAAGGCGCAGCGGTCGGGCTGAACGGGGGGTTCGTGCACACAGCCCAGCTTGG
AGCGAACGACCTACACCGAACTGAGATACCTACAGCGTGAGCTATGAGAAAGCGCCACGCTTCCCGAAGG
GAGAAAGGCGGACAGGTATCCGGTAAGCGGCAGGGTCGGAACAGGAGAGCGCACGAGGGAGCTTCCAGGG
GGAAACGCCTGGTATCTTTATAGTCCTGTCGGGTTTCGCCACCTCTGACTTGAGCGTCGATTTTTGTGAT
GCTCGTCAGGGGGGCGGAGCCTATGGAAAAACGCCAGCAACGCGAGTCGGTCTCTGCTGGCTTGACACTT
TATCACTGATAAACATAATATGTCCACCAACTTATCAGTGATAAAGAATCCGCGCGTTCAATCGGACCAG
CGGAGGCTGGTCCGGAGGCCAGACAATGTGAGACCAGAGTAGCCCGCCTAATGAGCGGGCTTTTTTTTAA
TTCCCCTATTTGTTTATTTTTCTAAATACATTCAAATATGTATCCGCTCATGAGACAATAACCCTGATAA
ATGCTTCAATAATATTGAAAAAGGAAGAGTATGAGCATTCAGCATTTTCGTGTGGCGCTGATTCCGTTTT
TTGCGGCGTTTTGCCTGCCGGTGTTTGCGCATCCGGAAACCCTGGTGAAAGTGAAAGATGCGGAAGATCA
ACTGGGTGCGCGCGTGGGCTATATTGAACTGGATCTGAACAGCGGCAAAATTCTGGAATCTTTTCGTCCG
GAAGAACGTTTTCCGATGATGAGCACCTTTAAAGTGCTGCTGTGCGGTGCGGTTCTGAGCCGTGTGGATG
CGGGCCAGGAACAACTGGGCCGTCGTATTCATTATAGCCAGAACGATCTGGTGGAATATAGCCCGGTGAC
CGAAAAACATCTGACCGATGGCATGACCGTGCGTGAACTGTGCAGCGCGGCGATTACCATGAGCGATAAC
ACCGCGGCGAACCTGCTGCTGACGACCATTGGCGGTCCGAAAGAACTGACCGCGTTTCTGCATAACATGG
GCGATCATGTGACCCGTCTGGATCGTTGGGAACCGGAACTGAACGAAGCGATTCCGAACGATGAACGTGA
TACCACCATGCCGGCAGCAATGGCGACCACCCTGCGTAAACTGCTGACGGGTGAGCTGCTGACCCTGGCA
AGCCGCCAGCAACTGATTGATTGGATGGAAGCGGATAAAGTGGCGGGTCCGCTGCTGCGTAGCGCGCTGC
CGGCTGGCTGGTTTATTGCGGATAAAAGCGGTGCGGGCGAACGTGGCAGCCGTGGCATTATTGCGGCGCT
GGGCCCGGATGGTAAACCGAGCCGTATTGTGGTGATTTATACCACCGGCAGCCAGGCGACGATGGATGAA
CGTAACCGTCAGATTGCGGAAATTGGCGCGAGCCTGATTAAACATTGGTAAACCGATACAATTAAAGGCT
CCTTTTGGAGCCTTTTTTTTTGGACGACCCTTGTCAGATCAAAGGATCTTC
Features (pLannotate 1.2.2; 4 found; start..end, strand, type, name):
      1..589     +  rep_origin     ori: high-copy-number ColE1/pMB1/pBR322/pUC origin of replication
    779..870     +  promoter       AmpR promoter: bla
    871..1728    +  CDS            bla: BLAT_ECOLX - Experimental evidence at protein level: Swiss-Prot protein existence level 1. TEM-type are the most prevalent beta-lactamases in enterobacteria; they hydrolyze the beta-lactam bond in susceptible beta-lactam antibiotics, thus conferring resistance to penicillins and cephalosporins. TEM-3 and TEM-4 are capable of hydrolyzing cefotaxime and ceftazidime. TEM-5 is capable of hydrolyzing ceftazidime. TEM-6 is capable of hydrolyzing ceftazidime and aztreonam. TEM-8/CAZ-2, TEM- 16/CAZ-7 and TEM-24/CAZ-6 are markedly active against ceftazidime. IRT- 4 shows resistance to beta-lactamase in
   1735..1774    +  terminator     fd terminator: central terminator from bacteriophage fd (Otsuka and Kunisawa, 1982)
