[The description below was written by a language model from this plasmid's Addgene catalogue record and pLannotate feature annotations shown in this document.]
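Description:
pXTK071 [Con-Pro_tetA-v2-Broad_PartType8] is a small (about 1.8 kb) Golden Gate part plasmid from the XanthoMoClo modular cloning toolkit, which was developed for genetic engineering of bacteria in the genera Xanthobacter and Roseixanthobacter. It is built on the pXTK backbone and catalogued as a bacterial expression vector, but it functions as a storage and donor plasmid. It holds a single standardized part that is released and combined with other toolkit parts during hierarchical assembly. The part is a synthetic constitutive promoter, the "Broad" form of the tetA-v2 promoter, formatted as a Type 8 part. The Type 8 designation fixes its position in the toolkit's assembly scheme, though the record does not spell out what that position corresponds to. It also does not explain what "Broad" signifies, nor which restriction enzymes or overhangs flank the part.

The annotated features cover only the maintenance elements. These are a ColE1/pMB1-family origin of replication for propagation in E. coli, the bla (TEM beta-lactamase) gene with its native AmpR promoter for ampicillin selection, and a bacteriophage fd terminator just downstream of bla that limits read-through from the resistance cassette. The promoter part itself was not recognized by the annotation software. It presumably lies in one of the unannotated stretches, the largest being the roughly 190 bp gap between the origin and the AmpR promoter, but the table does not confirm this. The catalogue lists the plasmid as low copy, whereas the annotation describes the origin as a high-copy type, and the record does not resolve this discrepancy.

The plasmid would typically serve as a source of a constitutive promoter when assembling larger XanthoMoClo constructs.
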