Addgene plasmid #229308: pXTK071 [Con-Pro_tetA-v2-Broad_PartType8]
Purpose: XanthoMoClo Golden Gate Part Plasmid for cloning, contains Constitutive-Promoter_tetA-v2-Broad_PartType8
Depositing lab: Michael Springer. Depositing organization: Harvard Medical School. Publication: XanthoMoClo horizontal line A Robust Modular Cloning Genetic Toolkit for the Genera Xanthobacter and Roseixanthobacter. Soltysiak MPM, Ory ALH, Lee AD, Christophersen CE, Jalihal AP, Springer M. ACS Synth Biol. 2025 Apr 18;14(4):1173-1190. doi: 10.1021/acssynbio.4c00806. Epub 2025 Mar 13. PubMed 40080684.
Backbone
  Vector backbone: pXTK
  Vector type: Bacterial Expression
Growth in bacteria
  Bacterial resistance: Ampicillin, 100 μg/mL
  Growth temperature: 37°C
  Growth strain: DH5alpha
  Copy number: Low Copy
Gene/Insert
  Gene/Insert name: tetA-v2 Promoter (Broad) (alt name: Constitutive-Promoter_tetA-v2-Broad_PartType8)
  Species: Synthetic
  Cloning method: Restriction Enzyme; 5′ cloning site unknown (unknown if destroyed)
Terms and licenses: Academic/Nonprofit Terms; Industry Terms: Not Available to Industry
How to cite: pXTK071 [Con-Pro_tetA-v2-Broad_PartType8] was a gift from Michael Springer (Addgene plasmid # 229308 ; http://n2t.net/addgene:229308 ; RRID:Addgene_229308)
